Addgene plasmid #15851: pMOR283-5-ISH
Depositing lab: Peter Mombaerts. Depositing organization: Rockefeller University. Publication: Differential impact of Lhx2 deficiency on expression of class I and class II odorant receptor genes in mouse. Hirota J, Omura M, Mombaerts P. Mol Cell Neurosci. 2007 Apr . 34(4):679-88. 10.1016/j.mcn.2007.01.014 PubMed 17350283.
Backbone
  Vector backbone: pGEM-T Easy
  Backbone manufacturer: promega
  Backbone size w/o insert (bp): 3015
  Vector type: cloning vector
Growth in bacteria
  Bacterial resistance: Ampicillin, 100 μg/mL
  Growth temperature: 37°C
  Growth strain: DH5alpha
  Copy number: High Copy
Gene/Insert
  Gene/Insert name: MOR283-5 (alt name: Olfr697)
  Species: M. musculus (mouse)
  Insert size (bp): 716
  Entrez Gene: Olfr697 (a.k.a. MOR283-5)
  Cloning method: Restriction Enzyme
  Sequencing primers: 5′ M13, T7; 3′ M13 reverse, SP6
Terms and licenses: Academic/Nonprofit Terms; Industry Terms: Not Available to Industry
How to cite: pMOR283-5-ISH was a gift from Peter Mombaerts (Addgene plasmid # 15851 ; http://n2t.net/addgene:15851 ; RRID:Addgene_15851)
