[The description below was written by a language model from this plasmid's Addgene catalogue record.]
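Description:
pMOR283-5-ISH is a bacterial cloning plasmid built on the pGEM-T Easy backbone (about 3.0 kb without insert), carrying a 716 bp fragment of the mouse odorant receptor gene MOR283-5, also known as Olfr697. It is maintained at high copy number in standard E. coli cloning strains and is selected with ampicillin. No feature table accompanies the record, so the exact boundaries and orientation of the insert relative to the vector elements are not stated. The cloning method is listed only as restriction enzyme based.

The sequencing primers listed (M13 forward and T7 on one side, M13 reverse and SP6 on the other) match the usual layout of this backbone, in which the cloning site is flanked by opposing T7 and SP6 bacteriophage RNA polymerase promoters. This arrangement allows in vitro run-off transcription of either strand of the insert from linearised template, producing antisense or sense RNA. There is no eukaryotic promoter, tag or reporter recorded, so the plasmid is not an expression construct for the receptor protein. At 716 bp, the insert is probably only part of the gene rather than a full coding sequence, although the record does not say which region it covers.

The "ISH" suffix in the name suggests that the plasmid serves as a template for making riboprobes for in situ hybridisation. This fits the associated study, which examined how Lhx2 deficiency affects expression of class I and class II odorant receptor genes in mouse. In that setting, such a probe would be used to detect cells expressing Olfr697 transcripts in tissue sections.
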