>Addgene plasmid #15851 | pMOR283-5-ISH | depositor partial sequence | sequence record 8389 | Author sequence
CCGCCTGCATGATCCCATGTACCTTCTACTTGGGCAGCTCTCTCTCATTGATCTCCTCCTGACATCAGTC
ATTACTCCCAAAGCTGTCATGGATTTTCTTCTGAGAGACAACACTATCTCCTTTGGAGGCTGTGCCCTTC
AGATGTTCATTGAATTGGTACTGGGTGGTGCAGAGGACCTTCTTCTGGCTTTTATGGCCTATGACAGGTA
TGTGGCCATTTGTCATCCTCTGAACTACATGATCCTCATGAGTCCAAGAGTCTGCTGGCTCATGGTGACT
GCATCATGGATCCTGTCAATCCAGATGGCCCTGGGATTTACCATCAACACAATGCATTATTCTTTCTGCA
AATCGAGGCATATCAGACACCTCTTCTGTGAGATCCCTCCCTTGCTGGATTTGGCCTGTGCAGACACCTC
TAGTTATAAGCTTGTGGTTTATTTGGTAGGTGTGTTCATGTTAATTCTCCCTCTTACTGCCATCTTTTTC
TCTTATGCACGGATTTTGTTCACTGTTCTCCACATGCCTTCAAATGAGAGCAGGAAGAAAGCCCTTGTTA
CCTGTTCTTCCCATATGACTGTTGTAGGCATGTACTATGGGGCTCTCACAGTCATGTATTTCCTACCAAG
TTCCTACCACAATCCCAAGCAAGACAATATCCTTTCTGTTTTCTACACAATTGTCACCCCAGCTCTAAAC
CCCTTTATCTACAGCC
