>Addgene plasmid #15851 | pMOR283-5-ISH | addgene partial sequence | sequence record 22587 | 15851 with M13R
TGACCTATAGAATACTCAAGCTATGCATCCAACGCGTTGGGAGCTCTCCCATATGGTCGACCTGCAGGCG
GCCGCGAATTCACTAGTGATTGGGGCTGTAGATAAAGGGGTTTAGAGCTGGGGTGACAATTGTGTAGAAA
ACAGAAAGGATATTGTCTTGCTTGGGATTGTGGTAGGAACTTGGTAGGAAATACATGACTGTGAGAGCCC
CATAGTACATGCCTACAACAGTCATATGGGAAGAACAGGTAACAAGGGCTTTCTTCCTGCTCTCATTTGA
AGGCATGTGGAGAACAGTGAACAAAATCCGTGCATAAGAGAAAAAGATGGCAGTAAGAGGGAGAATTAAC
ATGAACACACCTACCAAATAAACCACAAGCTTATAACTAGAGGTGTCTGCACAGGCCAAATCCAGCAAGG
GAGGGATCTCACAGAAGAGGTGTCTGATATGCCTCGATTTGCAGAAAGAATAATGCATTGTGTTGATGGT
AAATCCCAGGGCCATCTGGATTGACAGGATCCATGATGCAGTCACCATGAGCCAGCAGACTCTTGGACTC
ATGAGGATCATGTAGTTCAGAGGATGACAAATGGCCACATACCTGTCATAGGCCATAAAAGCCAGAAGAA
GGTCCTCTGCACCACCCAGTACCAATTCAATGAACATCTGAAGGGCACAGCCTCCAAAGGAGATAGTGTT
GTCTCTCAGAAGAAAATCCATGACAGCTTTGGGAGTAATGACTGATGTCAAGAGGAGATCAATGAGAGAG
AGCTGC
